Addgene plasmid #214067: AiRT
Purpose: Fluorescent reporter system to measure EJC-independent NMD activity. Intron present in 5'UTR
Depositing lab: Sujatha Jagannathan. Publication: A system of reporters for comparative investigation of EJC-independent and EJC-enhanced nonsense-mediated mRNA decay. Kolakada D, Campbell AE, Galvis LB, Li Z, Lore M, Jagannathan S. Nucleic Acids Res. 2024 Feb 20:gkae121. doi: 10.1093/nar/gkae121. PubMed 38375914.
Backbone
  Vector backbone: pRD_RIPE
  Vector type: Mammalian Expression
Growth in bacteria
  Bacterial resistance: Ampicillin, 100 μg/mL
  Growth temperature: 37°C
  Growth strain: DH5alpha
  Copy number: High Copy
Gene/Insert
  Gene/Insert name: TurboRFP
  Mutation: Linker sequence present between RFP and GFP
Terms and licenses: Academic/Nonprofit Terms; Industry Terms: Not Available to Industry
Depositor comments: Please visit https://doi.org/10.1101/2023.11.14.567061 for bioRxiv preprint.
How to cite: AiRT was a gift from Sujatha Jagannathan (Addgene plasmid # 214067 ; http://n2t.net/addgene:214067 ; RRID:Addgene_214067)
