[The description below was written by a language model from this plasmid's Addgene catalogue record and pLannotate feature annotations shown in this document.]
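Description:
AiRT is a mammalian expression plasmid built on the pRD_RIPE backbone that serves as a fluorescent reporter for measuring nonsense-mediated mRNA decay (NMD) that occurs independently of the exon junction complex (EJC). It is maintained in E. coli as a high-copy plasmid through a ColE1/pUC-type origin and is selected with ampicillin via the β-lactamase gene.

The annotated 7,765 nt sequence shows a divergent promoter region. In one direction, a CMV enhancer and promoter drive a transcript whose 5' UTR carries a chimeric β-globin/immunoglobulin intron, within which miR-155 flanking sequences are annotated. Placing the only intron upstream of the coding region fits the stated design, since no EJC would be left downstream of a termination codon. The open reading frame begins with a red fluorescent protein (recorded as TurboRFP, annotated by similarity as TurboFP635). This is followed by a linker region containing FLAG and V5 tag matches, then TagGFP2, partial HA and SV40 large T matches, and an SV40 poly(A) signal. The record does not spell out where translation terminates in this particular version or how the red and green signals are compared.

In the opposite direction, a minimal CMV promoter fragment drives mEGFP with a β-globin-derived fragment and the rabbit β-globin poly(A) signal, presumably as a co-expressed second transcript, although its role is not stated.

The whole reporter region, together with an apparently promoterless puromycin resistance gene ending in a bGH poly(A) signal, lies between a loxP and a lox2272 site. This arrangement is typical of Cre recombinase-mediated cassette exchange into a matching genomic landing pad, with puromycin selecting for integrants, but the record does not explicitly describe this use.
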