Features (pLannotate 1.2.2; 34 found; start..end, strand, type, name):
      1..589     +  rep_origin     ori: high-copy-number ColE1/pMB1/pBR322/pUC origin of replication
    772..864     +  CDS            lacI (fragment): lac repressor; lacI; The lac repressor binds to the lac operator to inhibit transcription in E. coli. This inhibition can be relieved by adding lactose or isopropyl-β-D-thiogalactopyranoside (IPTG).
    877..898     +  protein_bind   CAP binding site: CAP binding activates transcription in the presence of cAMP. E. coli catabolite activator protein
    913..943     +  promoter       lac promoter: promoter for the E. coli lac operon
    951..967     +  protein_bind   lac operator: The lac repressor binds to the lac operator to inhibit transcription in E. coli. This inhibition can be relieved by adding lactose or isopropyl-β-D-thiogalactopyranoside (IPTG). lac repressor encoded by lacI
   1012..1030    +  promoter       T3 promoter: promoter for bacteriophage T3 RNA polymerase
   1049..1170    -  polyA_signal   SV40 poly(A) signal: SV40 polyadenylation signal
   1183..1216    +  protein_bind   loxP: Cre-mediated recombination occurs in the 8-bp core sequence (GCATACAT). Cre recombinase
   1448..1503    -  polyA_signal   β-globin poly(A) signal: rabbit β-globin polyadenylation signal (Gil and Proudfoot, 1987)
   1574..1639    -  CDS            HBB (fragment): HBB_PONPY - Experimental evidence at transcript level: Swiss-Prot protein existence level 2. Involved in oxygen transport from the lung to the various peripheral tissues. From Pongo pygmaeus (Bornean orangutan).
   1645..2364    -  CDS            mEGFP: enhanced GFP with monomerizing A206K mutation (Zacharias et al., 2002) mammalian codon-optimized
   2418..2452    -  promoter       minimal CMV promoter (fragment): human cytomegalovirus (CMV) immediate early promoter
   2529..2832    +  enhancer       CMV enhancer: human cytomegalovirus immediate early enhancer
   2833..3036    +  promoter       CMV promoter: human cytomegalovirus (CMV) immediate early promoter
   3065..3145    +  intron         chimeric intron (fragment): chimera between introns from human β-globin and immunoglobulin heavy chain genes
   3163..3189    +  ncRNA          5' miR-155: sequence upstream of the precursor of mouse miR-155 microRNA (Uva et al., 2013) miRNA
   3215..3256    +  ncRNA          3' miR-155: sequence downstream of the precursor of mouse miR-155 microRNA (Uva et al., 2013) miRNA
   3298..3348    +  intron         chimeric intron (fragment): chimera between introns from human β-globin and immunoglobulin heavy chain genes
   3373..3398    +  CDS            13xMyc (fragment): 13 tandem Myc epitope tags
   3401..4101    +  CDS            TurboFP635 (fragment): far-red-shifted derivative of red fluorescent protein from Entacmaea quadricolor, also known as Katushka (Shcherbo et al., 2007) mammalian codon-optimized
   4201..4221    +  CDS            FLAG (fragment): FLAG® epitope tag, followed by an enterokinase cleavage site
   4276..4317    +  CDS            V5 tag: epitope tag from simian virus 5
   4317..5030    +  CDS            TagGFP2: monomeric green fluorescent protein, also known as mTagGFP mammalian codon-optimized
   5029..5057    +  CDS            3xHA (fragment): three tandem HA epitope tags
   5083..5167    +  CDS            large T antigen (fragment): large T antigen from SV40 (simian virus 40)
   5190..5311    +  polyA_signal   SV40 poly(A) signal: SV40 polyadenylation signal
   5407..5518    -  polyA_signal   bGH poly(A) signal: bovine growth hormone polyadenylation signal
   5545..5610    -  CDS            dmpM (fragment): DMPM_STRAD - Protein inferred from homology: Swiss-Prot protein existence level 3. From Streptomyces alboniger.
   5660..6259    -  CDS            PuroR: puromycin N-acetyltransferase; pac from Streptomyces alboniger; confers resistance to puromycin
   6264..6297    +  protein_bind   lox2272: Cre-mediated recombination occurs in the 8-bp core sequence (GGATACTT). lox2272 sites are compatible with each other, but incompatible with loxP or loxN sites (Lee and Saito, 1988). Cre recombinase
   6402..6418    +  polyA_signal   bGH poly(A) signal (fragment): bovine growth hormone polyadenylation signal
   6509..6557    -  polyA_signal   HSV TK poly(A) signal: herpes simplex virus thymidine kinase polyadenylation signal (Cole and Stacy, 1985)
   6630..6734    +  promoter       AmpR promoter: bla
   6735..7595    +  CDS            AmpR: β-lactamase; bla; confers resistance to ampicillin, carbenicillin, and related antibiotics
>Addgene plasmid #214067 | AiRT | addgene full sequence | sequence record 423798 | Addgene NGS Result
TTGAGATCCTTTTTTTCTGCGCGTAATCTGCTGCTTGCAAACAAAAAAACCACCGCTACCAGCGGTGGTT
TGTTTGCCGGATCAAGAGCTACCAACTCTTTTTCCGAAGGTAACTGGCTTCAGCAGAGCGCAGATACCAA
ATACTGTTCTTCTAGTGTAGCCGTAGTTAGGCCACCACTTCAAGAACTCTGTAGCACCGCCTACATACCT
CGCTCTGCTAATCCTGTTACCAGTGGCTGCTGCCAGTGGCGATAAGTCGTGTCTTACCGGGTTGGACTCA
AGACGATAGTTACCGGATAAGGCGCAGCGGTCGGGCTGAACGGGGGGTTCGTGCACACAGCCCAGCTTGG
AGCGAACGACCTACACCGAACTGAGATACCTACAGCGTGAGCTATGAGAAAGCGCCACGCTTCCCGAAGG
GAGAAAGGCGGACAGGTATCCGGTAAGCGGCAGGGTCGGAACAGGAGAGCGCACGAGGGAGCTTCCAGGG
GGAAACGCCTGGTATCTTTATAGTCCTGTCGGGTTTCGCCACCTCTGACTTGAGCGTCGATTTTTGTGAT
GCTCGTCAGGGGGGCGGAGCCTATGGAAAAACGCCAGCAACGCGGCCTTTTTACGGTTCCTGGCCTTTTG
CTGGCCTTTTGCTCACATGTTCTTTCCTGCGTTATCCCCTGATTCTGTGGATAACCGTATTACCGCCTTT
GAGTGAGCTGATACCGCTCGCCGCAGCCGAACGACCGAGCGCAGCGAGTCAGTGAGCGAGGAAGCGGAAG
AGCGCCCAATACGCAAACCGCCTCTCCCCGCGCGTTGGCCGATTCATTAATGCAGCTGGCACGACAGGTT
TCCCGACTGGAAAGCGGGCAGTGAGCGCAACGCAATTAATGTGAGTTAGCTCACTCATTAGGCACCCCAG
GCTTTACACTTTATGCTTCCGGCTCGTATGTTGTGTGGAATTGTGAGCGGATAACAATTTCACACAGGAA
ACAGCTATGACCATGATTACGCCAAGCGCGCAATTAACCCTCACTAAAGGGAACAAAAGCTGGGTACCTA
AGATACATTGATGAGTTTGGACAAACCACAACTAGAATGCAGTGAAAAAAATGCTTTATTTGTGAAATTT
GTGATGCTATTGCTTTATTTGTAACCATTATAAGCTGCAATAAACAAGTTGACGGTATCGTAATAACTTC
GTATAGCATACATTATACGAAGTTATATGGATCCATATGCTAGCTCGACGCTCAGGTCGAGGGATCTTCA
TAAGAGAAGAGGGACAGCTATGACTGGGAGTAAGGAATGGACAGCAGGGGGCTGTTTCATATACTGATGA
CCTCTTTATAGCCACCTTTGTTCATGGCAGCCAGCATATGGCATATGTTGCCAAACTCTAAACCAAATAC
TCATTCTGATGTTTTAAATGATTTGCCCTCCCATATGTCCTTCCGAGTGAGAGACACAAAAAATTCCAAC
ACACTATTGCAATGAAAATAAATTTCCTTTATTAGCCAGAAGTCAGATGCTCAAGGGGCTTCATGATGTC
CCCATAATTTTTGGCAGAGGGAAAAAGATCTCAGTGGTATTTGTGAGCCAGGGCATTGGCCACACCAGCC
ACCACCTTCTGATAGGCAGCCTGCACCTGAGTGTTTACTTGTACAGCTCGTCCATGCCGTGAGTGATCCC
GGCGGCGGTGCGGAACTCCAGCAGGACCATGTGATCGCGCTTCTCGTTGGGGTCTTTGCTCAGCTTGGAC
TGGGTGCTCAGGTAGTGGTTGTCGGGCAGCAGCACGGGGCCGTCGCCGATGGGGGTGTTCTGCTGGTAGT
GGTCGGCGAGCTGCACGCTGCCGTCCTCGATGTTGTGGCGGATCTTGAAGTTCACCTTGATGCCGTTCTT
CTGCTTGTCGGCCATGATATAGATGTTGTGGCTGTTGAAGTTGTACTCCAGCTTGTGCCCCAGGATGTTG
CCGTCCTCCTTGAAGTCGATGCCCTTCAGCTCGATGCGGTTCACCAGGGTGTCGCCCTCGAACTTCACCT
CGGCGCGGGTCTTGTAGTTGCCGTCGTCCTTGAAGAAGATGGTGCGCTCCTGGACGTAGCCTTCGGGCAT
GGCGGACTTGAAGAAGTCGTGCTGCTTCATGTGGTCGGGGTAGCGGCTGAAGCACTGCACGCCGTGGCTC
AGGGTGGTCACGAGGGTGGGCCAGGGCACGGGCAGCTTGCCGGTGGTGCAGATGAACTTCAGGGTCAGCT
TGCCGTAGGTGGCATCGCCCTCGCCCTCGCCGGACACGCTGAACTTGTGGCCGTTTACGTCGCCGTCCAG
CTCGACCAGGATGGGCACCACCCCGGTGAACAGCTCCTCGCCCTTGCTCACCATGGTGGCGACCACGATC
CTCATCCTGTCTCTGCGATCTGACGGTTCACTAAACGAGCTCTGCTTATATAGGCCTCCCACCGTACACG
CCACCTCGACATACTCAGTAGTTATTAATAGTAATCAATTACGGGGTCATTAGTTCATAGCGAGGCTGCA
GTCTACCGCGTTACATAACTTACGGTAAATGGCCCGCCTGGCTGACCGCCCAACGACCCCCGCCCATTGA
CGTCAATAATGACGTATGTTCCCATAGTAACGCCAATAGGGACTTTCCATTGACGTCAATGGGTGGAGTA
TTTACGGTAAACTGCCCACTTGGCAGTACATCAAGTGTATCATATGCCAAGTACGCCCCCTATTGACGTC
AATGACGGTAAATGGCCCGCCTGGCATTATGCCCAGTACATGACCTTATGGGACTTTCCTACTTGGCAGT
ACATCTACGTATTAGTCATCGCTATTACCATGGTGATGCGGTTTTGGCAGTACATCAATGGGCGTGGATA
GCGGTTTGACTCACGGGGATTTCCAAGTCTCCACCCCATTGACGTCAATGGGAGTTTGTTTTGGCACCAA
AATCAACGGGACTTTCCAAAATGTCGTAACAACTCCGCCCCATTGACGCAAATGGGCGGTAGGCGTGTAC
GGTGGGAGGTCTATATAAGCAGAGCTGGTTTAGTGAACCGTCAGATACCGGCAGGTAAGTATCAAGGTTA
CAAGACAGGTTTAAGGAGACCAATAGAAACTGGGCTTGTCGAGACAGAGAAGACTCTTGCGTTTCGGTCG
ACTTCTAGAGCTCTGGAGGCTTGCTGAAGGCTGTATGCTAGAGACGTACAGATGCGTCTCACAGGACACA
AGGCCTGTTACTAGCACTCACATGGAACAAATGGCCGAATTCGGCGCTAGCTGCTGATATCGCATACGCG
TGGACCAGATAGGCACCTATTGGTCTTACTGACATCCACTTTGCCTTTCTCTCCACAGGTGCCGGTCGCC
ACCGCCACCATGGAACAAAAGCTGATTTCTGAAGAAGACTTGGGTGAGGATAGCGTGCTGATCACCGAGA
ACATGCACATGAAACTGTACATGGAGGGCACCGTGAACGACCACCACTTCAAGTGCACATCCGAGGGCGA
AGGCAAGCCCTACGAGGGCACCCAGACCATGAAGATCAAGGTGGTCGAGGGCGGCCCTCTCCCCTTCGCC
TTCGACATCCTGGCTACCAGCTTCATGTACGGCAGCAAAACCTTTATCAACCACACCCAGGGCATCCCCG
ACTTCTTTAAGCAGTCCTTCCCTGAGGGCTTCACATGGGAGAGGATCACCACATACGAAGACGGGGGCGT
GCTGACCGCTACCCAGGACACCAGCCTCCAGAACGGCTGCCTCATCTACAACGTCAAGATCAACGGGGTG
AACTTCCCATCCAACGGCCCTGTGATGCAGAAGAAAACACTCGGCTGGGAGGCCAGCACCGAGATGCTGT
ACCCCGCTGACAGCGGCCTGAGAGGCCATAGCCAGATGGCCCTGAAGCTCGTGGGCGGGGGCTACCTGCA
CTGCTCCCTCAAGACCACATACAGATCCAAGAAACCCGCTAAGAACCTCAAGATGCCCGGCTTCTACTTC
GTGGACAGGAGACTGGAAAGAATCAAGGAGGCCGACAAAGAGACCTACGTCGAGCAGCACGAGATGGCTG
TGGCTCGCTACTGCGACCTGCCTAGCAAACTGGGGCACAGCCTCGAGGGTGGTTCTGGTGGTTCTGCCTA
AGGTGGTTCTGGTGGTTCTGAATTCGACTACAAGGACCACGACGGTGACTACAAGGACCACGACATCGAC
TACAAGGACGACGACGACAAGGAGGGCAGAGGAAGTCTGCTAACATGCGGTGACGTCGAGGAGAATCCTG
GCCCAGGTAAGCCTATCCCTAACCCTCTCCTCGGTCTCGATTCTACGAGCGGGGGCGAGGAGCTGTTCGC
CGGCATCGTGCCCGTGCTGATCGAGCTGGACGGCGACGTGCACGGCCACAAGTTCAGCGTGCGCGGCGAG
GGCGAGGGCGACGCCGACTACGGCAAGCTGGAGATCAAGTTCATCTGCACCACCGGCAAGCTGCCCGTGC
CCTGGCCCACCCTGGTGACCACCCTCTGCTACGGCATCCAGTGCTTCGCCCGCTACCCCGAGCACATGAA
GATGAACGACTTCTTCAAGAGCGCCATGCCCGAGGGCTACATCCAGGAGCGCACCATCCAGTTCCAGGAC
GACGGCAAGTACAAGACCCGCGGCGAGGTGAAGTTCGAGGGCGACACCCTGGTGAACCGCATCGAGCTGA
AGGGCAAGGACTTCAAGGAGGACGGCAACATCCTGGGCCACAAGCTGGAGTACAGCTTCAACAGCCACAA
CGTGTACATCCGCCCCGACAAGGCCAACAACGGCCTGGAGGCTAACTTCAAGACCCGCCACAACATCGAG
GGCGGCGGCGTGCAGCTGGCCGACCACTACCAGACCAACGTGCCCCTGGGCGACGGCCCCGTGCTGATCC
CCATCAACCACTACCTGAGCACTCAGACCAAGATCAGCAAGGACCGCAACGAGGCCCGCGACCACATGGT
GCTCCTGGAGTCCTTCAGCGCCTGCTGCCACACCCACGGCATGGACGAGCTGTACAGGTACCCATACGAT
GTTCCAGATTACGCTTAAATAGATCCACCGGATCTAGATAACTGATCATAATCAGCCATACCACATTTGT
AGAGGTTTTACTTGCTTTAAAAAACCTCCCACACCTCCCCCTGAACCTGAAACATAAAATGAATGCAATT
GTTGTTGTTAACTTGTTTATTGCAGCTTATAATGGTTACAAATAAAGCAATAGCATCACAAATTTCACAA
ATAAAGCATTTTTTTCACTGCATTCTAGTTGTGGTTTGTCCAAACTCATCAATGTATCTTAACGCGAAAC
TAGTGCTATTGTCTTCCCAATCCTCCCCCTTGCTGTCCTGCCCCACCCCACCCCCCAGAATAGAATGACA
CCTACTCAGACAATGCGATGCAATTTCCTCATTTTATTAGGAAAGGACAGTGGGAGTGGCACCTTCCAGG
GTCAAGGAAGGCACGGGGGAGGGGCAAACAACAGATGGCTGGCAACTAGAAGGCACAGTCGAGGCTGATC
AGCGAGCTCTAGAGTCGGTGGGCCTCGGGGGCGGGTGCGGGGTCGGCGGGGCCGCCCCGGGTGGCTTCGG
TCGGAGCCATGGGGTCGTGCGCTCCTTTCGGTCGGGCGCTGCGGGTCGTGGGGCGGGCGTCAGGCACCGG
GCTTGCGGGTCATGCACCAGGTGCGCGGTCCTTCGGGCACCTCGACGTCGGCGGTGACGGTGAAGCCGAG
CCGCTCGTAGAAGGGGAGGTTGCGGGGCGCGGAGGTCTCCAGGAAGGCGGGCACCCCGGCGCGCTCGGCC
GCCTCCACTCCGGGGAGCACGACGGCGCTGCCCAGACCCTTGCCCTGGTGGTCGGGCGACACGCCGACGG
TGGCCAGGAACCACGCGGGCTCCTTGGGCCGGTGCGGCGCCAGGAGGCCTTCCATCTGTTGCTGCGCGGC
CAGCCGGGAACCGCTCAACTCGGCCATGCGCGGGCCGATCTCGGCGAACACCGCCCCCGCTTCGACGCTC
TCCGGCGTGGTCCAGACCGCCACCGCGGCGCCGTCGTCCGCGACCCACACCTTGCCGATGTCGAGCCCGA
CGCGCGTGAGGAAGAGTTCTTGCAGCTCGGTGACCCGCTCGATGTGGCGGTCCGGGTCGACGGTGTGGCG
CGTGGCGGGGTAGTCGGCGAACGCGGCGGCGAGGGTGCGTACGGCCCGGGGGACGTCGTCGCGGGTGGCG
AGGCGCACCGTGGGCTTGTACTCGGTCATGGTGATAACTTCGTATAGGATACTTTATACGAAGTTATTTA
TTCTCGAATGGGGGACCCCGTCCCTAACCCACGGGGCCAGTGGCTATGGCAGGGCCTGCCGCCCCGACGT
TGGCTGCGAGCCCTGGGCCTTCACCCGAACTTGGGGGGTGGGGTGGGGAAAAGGAAGAAACGCGGGCGTA
TTGGCCCCAATGGGGTCTCGGTGGGGTATCGACAGAGTGCCAGCCCTGGGACCGAACCCCGCGTTTATGA
ACAAACGACCCAACACCCGTGCGTTTTATTCTGTCTTTTTATTGCCGTCATAGCGCGGGTTCCTTCCGGT
ATTGTCTCCTTCCGTGTTTATTAAGCTTGGCACTTTTCGGGGAAATGTGCGCGGAACCCCTATTTGTTTA
TTTTTCTAAATACATTCAAATATGTATCCGCTCATGAGACAATAACCCTGATAAATGCTTCAATAATATT
GAAAAAGGAAGAGTATGAGTATTCAACATTTCCGTGTCGCCCTTATTCCCTTTTTTGCGGCATTTTGCCT
TCCTGTTTTTGCTCACCCAGAAACGCTGGTGAAAGTAAAAGATGCTGAAGATCAGTTGGGTGCACGAGTG
GGTTACATCGAACTGGATCTCAACAGCGGTAAGATCCTTGAGAGTTTTCGCCCCGAAGAACGTTTTCCAA
TGATGAGCACTTTTAAAGTTCTGCTATGTGGCGCGGTATTATCCCGTATTGACGCCGGGCAAGAGCAACT
CGGTCGCCGCATACACTATTCTCAGAATGACTTGGTTGAGTACTCACCAGTCACAGAAAAGCATCTTACG
GATGGCATGACAGTAAGAGAATTATGCAGTGCTGCCATAACCATGAGTGATAACACTGCGGCCAACTTAC
TTCTGACAACGATCGGAGGACCGAAGGAGCTAACCGCTTTTTTGCACAACATGGGGGATCATGTAACTCG
CCTTGATCGTTGGGAACCGGAGCTGAATGAAGCCATACCAAACGACGAGCGTGACACCACGATGCCTGTA
GCAATGGCAACAACGTTGCGCAAACTATTAACTGGCGAACTACTTACTCTAGCTTCCCGGCAACAATTAA
TAGACTGGATGGAGGCGGATAAAGTTGCAGGACCACTTCTGCGCTCGGCCCTTCCGGCTGGCTGGTTTAT
TGCTGATAAATCTGGAGCCGGTGAGCGTGGGTCTCGCGGTATCATTGCAGCACTGGGGCCAGATGGTAAG
CCCTCCCGTATCGTAGTTATCTACACGACGGGGAGTCAGGCAACTATGGATGAACGAAATAGACAGATCG
CTGAGATAGGTGCCTCACTGATTAAGCATTGGTAACTGTCAGACCAAGTTTACTCATATATACTTTAGAT
TGATTTAAAACTTCATTTTTAATTTAAAAGGATCTAGGTGAAGATCCTTTTTGATAATCTCATGACCAAA
ATCCCTTAACGTGAGTTTTCGTTCCACTGAGCGTCAGACCCCGTAGAAAAGATCAAAGGATCTTC
